>Addgene plasmid #22838 | pBMT-3 | depositor full sequence | sequence record 10476 | Author sequence
AACGAATTCAAGCTTGATATCATTCAGGACGAGCCTCAGACTCCAGCGTAACTGGACTGAAAACAAACTA
AAGCGCCCTTGTGGCGCTTTAGTTTTGTTCCGCTCATGATAATAATGGTTTCTTAGACGTCAGGTGGCAC
TTTTCGGGGAAATGTGCGCGCCCGCGTTCCTGCTGGCGCTGGGCCTGTTTCTGGCGCTGGACTTCCCGCT
GTTCCGTCAGCAGCTTTTCGCCCACGGCCTTGATGATCGCGGCGGCCTTGGCCTGCATATCCCGATTCAA
CGGCCCCAGGGCGTCCAGAACGGGCTTCAGGCGCTCCCGAAGGTCTCGGGCCGTCTCTTGGGCTTGATCG
GCCTTCTTGCGCATCTCACGCGCTCCTGCGGCGGCCTGTAGGGCAGGCTCATACCCCTGCCGAACCGCTT
TTGTCAGCCGGTCGGCCACGGCTTCCGGCGTCTCAACGCGCTTTGAGATTCCCAGCTTTTCGGCCAATCC
CTGCGGTGCATAGGCGCGTGGCTCGACCGCTTGCGGGCTGATGGTGACGTGGCCCACTGGTGGCCGCTCC
AGGGCCTCGTAGAACGCCTGAATGCGCGTGTGACGTGCCTTGCTGCCCTCGATGCCCCGTTGCAGCCCTA
GATCGGCCACAGCGGCCGCAAACGTGGTCTGGTCGCGGGTCATCTGCGCTTTGTTGCCGATGAACTCCTT
GGCCGACAGCCTGCCGTCCTGCGTCAGCGGCACCACGAACGCGGTCATGTGCGGGCTGGTTTCGTCACGG
TGGATGCTGGCCGTCACGATGCGATCCGCCCCGTACTTGTCCGCCAGCCACTTGTGCGCCTTCTCGAAGA
ACGCCGCCTGCTGTTCTTGGCTGGCCGACTTCCACCATTCCGGGCTGGCCGTCATGACGTACTCGACCGC
CAACACAGCGTCCTTGCGCCGCTTCTCTGGCAGCAACTCGCGCAGTCGGCCCATCGCTTCATCGGTGCTG
CTGGCCGCCCAGTGCTCGTTCTCTGGCGTCCTGCTGGCGTCAGCGTTGGGCGTCTCGCGCTCGCGGTAGG
CGTGCTTGAGACTGGCCGCCACGTTGCCCATTTTCGCCAGCTTCTTGCATCGCATGATCGCGTATGCCGC
CATGCCTGCCCCTCCCTTTTGGTGTCCAACCGGCTCGACGGGGGCAGCGCAAGGCGGTGCCTCCGGCGGG
CCACTCAATGCTTGAGTATACTCACTAGACTTTGCTTCGCAAAGTCGTGACCGCCTACGGCGGCTGCGGC
GCCCTACGGGCTTGCTCTCCGGGCTTCGCCCTGCGCGGTCGCTGCGCTCCCTTGCCAGCCCGTGGATATG
TGGACGATGGCCGCGAGCGGCCACCGGCTGGCTCGCTTCGCTCGGCCCGTGGACAACCCTGCTGGACAAG
CTGATGGACAGGCTGCGCCTGCCCACGAGCTTGACCACAGGGATTGCCCACCGGCTACCCAGCCTTCGAC
CACATACCCACCGGCTCCAACTGCGCGGCCTGCGGCCTTGCCCCATCAATTTTTTTAATTTTCTCTGGGG
AAAAGCCTCCGGCCTGCGGCCTGCGCGCTTCGCTTGCCGGTTGGACACCAAGTGGAAGGCGGGTCAAGGC
TCGCGCAGCGACCGCGCAGCGGCTTGGCCTTGACGCGCCTGGAACGACCCAAGCCTATGCGAGTGGGGGC
AGTCGAAGGCGAAGCCCGCCCGCCTGCCCCCCGAGCCTCACGGCGGCGAGTGCGGGGGTTCCAAGGGGGC
AGCGCCACCTTGGGCAAGGCCGAAGGCCGCGCAGTCGATCAACAAGCCCCGGAGGGGCCACTTTTTGCCG
GAGGGGGAGCCGCGCCGAAGGCGTGGGGGAACCCCGCAGGGGTGCCCTTCTTTGGGCACCAAAGAACTAG
ATATAGGGCGAAATGCGAAAGACTTAAAAATCAACAACTTAAAAAAGGGGGGTACGCAACAGCTCATTGC
GGCACCCCCCGCAATAGCTCATTGCGTAGGTTAAAGAAAATCTGTAATTGACTGCCACTTTTACGCAACG
CATAATTGTTGTCGCGCTGCCGAAAAGTTGCAGCTGATTGCGCATGGTGCCGCAACCGTGCGGCACCCTA
CCGCATGGAGATAAGCATGGCCACGCAGTCCAGAGAAATCGGCATTCAAGCCAAGAACAAGCCCGGTCAC
TGGGTGCAAACGGAACGCAAAGCGCATGAGGCGTGGGCCGGGCTTATTGCGAGGAAACCCACGGCGGCAA
TGCTGCTGCATCACCTCGTGGCGCAGATGGGCCACCAGAACGCCGTGGTGGTCAGCCAGAAGACACTTTC
CAAGCTCATCGGACGTTCTTTGCGGACGGTCCAATACGCAGTCAAGGACTTGGTGGCCGAGCGCTGGATC
TCCGTCGTGAAGCTCAACGGCCCCGGCACCGTGTCGGCCTACGTGGTCAATGACCGCGTGGCGTGGGGCC
AGCCCCGCGACCAGTTGCGCCTGTCGGTGTTCAGTGCCGCCGTGGTGGTTGATCACGACGACCAGGACGA
ATCGCTGTTGGGGCATGGCGACCTGCGCCGCATCCCGACCCTGTATCCGGGCGAGCAGCAACTACCGACC
GGCCCCGGCGAGGAGCCGCCCAGCCAGCCCGGCATTCCGGGCATGGAACCAGACCTGCCAGCCTTGACCG
AAACGGAGGAATGGGAACGGCGCGGGCAGCAGCGCCTGCCGATGCCCGATGAGCCGTGTTTTCTGGACGA
TGGCGAGCCGTTGGAGCCGCCGACACGGGTCACGCTGCCGCGCCGGTAGTACGTAAGAGGTTCCAACTTT
CACCATAATGAAATAAGATCACTACCGGGCGTATTTTTTGAGTTATCGAGATTTTCAGGAGCTAAGGAAG
CTAAAATGGAGAAAAAAATCACTGGATATACCACCGTTGATATATCCCAATGGCATCGTAAAGAACATTT
TGAGGCATTTCAGTCAGTTGCTCAATGTACCTATAACCAGACCGTTCAGCTGGATATTACGGCCTTTTTA
AAGACCGTAAAGAAAAATAAGCACAAGTTTTATCCGGCCTTTATTCACATTCTTGCCCGCCTGATGAATG
CTCATCCGGAATTCCGTATGGCAATGAAAGACGGTGAGCTGGTGATATGGGATAGTGTTCACCCTTGTTA
CACCGTTTTCCATGAGCAAACTGAAACGTTTTCATCGCTCTGGAGTGAATACCACGACGATTTCCGGCAG
TTTCTACACATATATTCGCAAGATGTGGCGTGTTACGGTGAAAACCTGGCCTATTTCCCTAAAGGGTTTA
TTGAGAATATGTTTTTCGTCTCAGCCAATCCCTGGGTGAGTTTCACCAGTTTTGATTTAAACGTGGCCAA
TATGGACAACTTCTTCGCCCCCGTTTTCACCATGGGCAAATATTATACGCAAGGCGACAAGGTGCTGATG
CCGCTGGCGATTCAGGTTCATCATGCCGTTTGTGATGGCTTCCATGTCGGCAGAATGCTTAATGAATTAC
AACAGTACTGCGATGAGTGGCAGGGCGGGGCGTAAACGCGTGGATCCCCCTCAAGTCAAAAGCCTCCGGT
CGGAGGCTTTTGACTTTCTGCTATGGAGGTCAGGTATGATTTAAATGGTCAGTATTGAGCGATATCTAGA
GAATTCGTC
Features (pLannotate 1.2.2; 6 found; start..end, strand, type, name):
     60..96      -  terminator     soxR terminator: bidirectional E. coli soxR transcription terminator
   1347..2116    +  rep_origin     pBBR1 oriV: replication origin of the broad-host-range plasmid pBBR1 from Bordetella bronchiseptica; requires the pBBR1 Rep protein for replication
   2117..2779    +  CDS            pBBR1 Rep: replication protein for the broad-host-range plasmid pBBR1 from Bordetella bronchiseptica
   2781..2875    +  promoter       cat promoter (fragment): promoter of the E. coli cat gene encoding chloramphenicol acetyltransferase
   2876..3535    +  CDS            CmR: chloramphenicol acetyltransferase; cat; confers resistance to chloramphenicol
   3554..3585    -  terminator     tonB terminator: bidirectional E. coli tonB-P14 transcription terminator
