[The description below was written by a language model from this plasmid's Addgene catalogue record and pLannotate feature annotations shown in this document.]
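Description:
pBMT-3 is an empty bacterial cloning backbone of 3,649 bp, catalogued as a bacterial expression vector and described in the associated publication as one of a set of broad-host-range vectors intended for stable genomic library construction. It carries no insert. Replication depends on the pBBR1 system from Bordetella bronchiseptica: the annotated pBBR1 oriV lies directly upstream of the pBBR1 Rep coding sequence, whose protein product is required for the origin to fire. Because this replicon functions in many Gram-negative species rather than only in E. coli, libraries built in the plasmid can in principle be moved between hosts. The record lists the copy number as unknown. Selection is by chloramphenicol, provided by a chloramphenicol acetyltransferase gene (CmR) driven by a fragment of the native cat promoter immediately downstream of Rep.

The other annotated elements are two bidirectional E. coli transcription terminators, from soxR and from tonB, which lie close to each other across the plasmid's numbering origin. Terminators of this kind are typically used to insulate a cloning site, so that transcription from vector genes does not read into cloned DNA and transcription from the insert does not run into the replication or resistance functions, a design consistent with the stated aim of keeping library clones stable. However, the feature table does not mark the cloning site itself, so this arrangement is an inference. The catalogue entry gives XbaI and EcoRV as the 5′ and 3′ sites for restriction-based insertion. No promoter for driving insert expression is annotated, and roughly 1.2 kb between the soxR terminator and the origin is unannotated, so the record does not state what that region contains.
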