Addgene plasmid #22838: pBMT-3
Purpose: (Empty Backbone)
Depositing lab: Ryan Gill. Depositing organization: University of Colorado, Boulder. Publication: Broad host range vectors for stable genomic library construction. Lynch MD, Gill RT. Biotechnol Bioeng. 2006 May 5. 94(1):151-8. 10.1002/bit.20836 PubMed 16496398.
Backbone
  Vector backbone: pBMT-3
  Backbone size (bp): 3649
  Vector type: Bacterial Expression
Growth in bacteria
  Bacterial resistance: Chloramphenicol, 25 μg/mL
  Growth temperature: 37°C
  Growth strain: DH5alpha
  Copy number: Unknown
Gene/Insert
  Gene/Insert name: None
  Cloning method: Restriction Enzyme; 5′ cloning site XbaI (unknown if destroyed); 3′ cloning site EcoRV (unknown if destroyed)
  Sequencing primers: 5′ ttaaatggtc agtattgagc
Terms and licenses: Academic/Nonprofit Terms; Industry Terms: Not Available to Industry
How to cite: pBMT-3 was a gift from Ryan Gill (Addgene plasmid # 22838 ; http://n2t.net/addgene:22838 ; RRID:Addgene_22838)
