>Addgene plasmid #22838 | pBMT-3 | addgene partial sequence | sequence record 28843 | 22838 with CAT-F
AGATNCACAGTACTGCGATGAGTGGCAGGGCGGGGCGTAAAGATCTGGATCCCCCTCAAGTCAAAAGCCT
CCGGTCGGAGGCTTTTGACTTTCTGCTATGGAGGTCAGGTATGATTTAAATGGTCAGTATTGAGCGATAT
CTAGAGAATTCGTCAACGAATTCAAGCTTGATATCATTCAGGACGAGCCTCAGACTCCAGCGTAACTGGA
CTGAAAACAAACTAAAGCGCCCTTGTGGCGCTTTAGTTTTGTTCCGCTCATGATAATAATGGTTTCTTAG
ACGTCAGGTGGCACTTTTCGGGGAAATGTGCGCGCCCGCGTTCCTGCTGGCGCTGGGCCTGTTTCTGGCG
CTGGACTTCCCGCTGTTCCGTCAGCAGCTTTTCGCCCACGGCCTTGATGATCGCGGCGGCCTTGGCCTGC
ATATCCCGATTCAACGGCCCCAGGGCGTCCAGAACGGGCTTCAGGCGCTCCCGAAGGTCTCGGGCCGTCT
CTTGGGCTTGATCGGCCTTCTTGCGCATCTCACGCGCTCCTGCGGCGGCCTGTAGGGCAGGCTCATACCC
CTGCCGAACCGCTTTTGTCAGCCGGTCGGCCACGGCTTCCGGCGTC
